>Addgene plasmid #153757 | pGBW-m4252933 | addgene full sequence | sequence record 301653 | Ginkgo NGS Result
GTAAATGGCCCGCCTGGCATTATGCCCAGTACATGACCTTATGGGACTTTCCTACTTGGCAGTACATCTA
CGTATTAGTCATCGCTATTACCATGCTGATGCGGTTTTGGCAGTACATCAATGGGCGTGGATAGCGGTTT
GACTCACGGGGATTTCCAAGTCTCCACCCCATTGACGTCAATGGGAGTTTGTTTTGGCACCAAAATCAAC
GGGACTTTCCAAAATGTCGTAACAACTCCGCCCCATTGACGCAAATGGGCGGTAGGCGTGTACGGTGGGA
GGTCTATATAAGCAGAGCTGGTTTAGTGAACCGTCAGATCAGATCTTTGTCGATCCTACCATCCACTCGA
CACACCCGCCAGCGGCCGCCACCATGTTTCATCTCGTTGACTTTCAGGTTACTATAGCAGAGATATTACT
AATTATTATGAGGACTTTTAAAGTTTCCATTTGGAATCTTGATTACATCATAAACCTCATAATTAAAAAT
TTATCTAAGTCACTAACTGAGAATAAATATTCTCAATTAGATGAAGAGCAACCAATGGAGATTGATGAAA
ACCTTTACTTTCAGTCGGGACGGCGAATCCCGGGGCTGATAAATCCCTGGAAAAGGAGATGGAAGAAGAA
CTTTATTGCAGTGTCTGCGGCTAACCGGTTCAAAAAGATCAGTTCAAGCGGCGCCCTAGATTACGACATT
CCTACGACCGCCTCCGAGAATCTCTATTTCCAGGGTGAATTTGGCTTGGCACAACATGACGAGGCCGTCG
ATAACAAGTTTAATAAAGAACAGCAGAACGCTTTCTATGAGATCCTTCACTTACCAAATCTGAACGAAGA
GCAACGCAACGCTTTCATTCAGAGCCTGAAAGACGATCCCTCGCAGTCTGCAAATCTCCTGGCCGAAGCC
AAGAAGCTGAATGACGCACAGGCTCCAAAAGTTGATAACAAGTTTAACAAGGAGCAGCAGAATGCTTTCT
ACGAGATATTGCACCTTCCTAATCTGAATGAGGAACAAAGAAATGCATTTATCCAGTCCCTAAAAGACGA
TCCATCACAGAGTGCCAACCTGCTTGCGGAAGCCAAAAAGCTCAATGATGCCCAGGCCCCGAAAGTAGAC
GCGAACCATCAATAAGGATCCGCAGGCCTCTGCTAGCTTGACTGACTGAGATACAGCGTACCTTCAGCTC
ACAGACATGATAAGATACATTGATGAGTTTGGACAAACCACAACTAGAATGCAGTGAAAAAAATGCTTTA
TTTGTGAAATTTGTGATGCTATTGCTTTATTTGTAACCATTATAAGCTGCAATAAACAAGTTAACAACAA
CAATTGCATTCATTTTATGTTTCAGGTTCAGGGGGAGGTGTGGGAGGTTTTTTAAAGCAAGTAAAACCTC
TACAAATGTGGTATTGGCCCATCTCTATCGGTATCGTAGCATAACCCCTTGGGGCCTCTAAACGGGTCTT
GAGGGGTTTTTTGTGCCCCTCGGGCCGGATTGCTATCTACCGGCATTGGCGCAGAAAAAAATGCCTGATG
CGACGCTGCGCGTCTTATACTCCCACATATGCCAGATTCAGCAACGGATACGGCTTCCCCAACTTGCCCA
CTTCCATACGTGTCCTCCTTACCAGAAATTTATCCTTAAGGTCGTCAGCTATCCTGCAGGCGATCTCTCG
ATTTCGATCAAGACATTCCTTTAATGGTCTTTTCTGGACACCACTAGGGGTCAGAAGTAGTTCATCAAAC
TTTCTTCCCTCCCTAATCTCATTGGTTACCTTGGGCTATCGAAACTTAATTAACCAGTCAAGTCAGCTAC
TTGGCGAGATCGACTTGTCTGGGTTTCGACTACGCTCAGAATTGCGTCAGTCAAGTTCGATCTGGTCCTT
GCTATTGCACCCGTTCTCCGATTACGAGTTTCATTTAAATCATGTGAGCAAAAGGCCAGCAAAAGGCCAG
GAACCGTAAAAAGGCCGCGTTGCTGGCGTTTTTCCATAGGCTCCGCCCCCCTGACGAGCATCACAAAAAT
CGACGCTCAAGTCAGAGGTGGCGAAACCCGACAGGACTATAAAGATACCAGGCGTTTCCCCCTGGAAGCT
CCCTCGTGCGCTCTCCTGTTCCGACCCTGCCGCTTACCGGATACCTGTCCGCCTTTCTCCCTTCGGGAAG
CGTGGCGCTTTCTCATAGCTCACGCTGTAGGTATCTCAGTTCGGTGTAGGTCGTTCGCTCCAAGCTGGGC
TGTGTGCACGAACCCCCCGTTCAGCCCGACCGCTGCGCCTTATCCGGTAACTATCGTCTTGAGTCCAACC
CGGTAAGACACGACTTATCGCCACTGGCAGCAGCCACTGGTAACAGGATTAGCAGAGCGAGGTATGTAGG
CGGTGCTACAGAGTTCTTGAAGTGGTGGCCTAACTACGGCTACACTAGAAGAACAGTATTTGGTATCTGC
GCTCTGCTGAAGCCAGTTACCTTCGGAAAAAGAGTTGGTAGCTCTTGATCCGGCAAACAAACCACCGCTG
GTAGCGGTGGTTTTTTTGTTTGCAAGCAGCAGATTACGCGCAGAAAAAAAGGATCTCAAGAAGATCCTTT
GATCTTTTCTACGGGGTCTGACGCTCAGTGGAACGAAAACTCACGTTAAGGGATTTTGGTCATGAGATTA
TCAAAAAGGATCTTCACCTAGATCCTTTTAAATTAAAAATGAAGTTTTAAATCAATCTAAAGTATATATG
AGTAAACTTGGTCTGACAGTTACCAATGCTTAATCAGTGAGGCACCTATCTCAGCGATCTGTCTATTTCG
TTCATCCATAGTTGCATTTAAATTTCCGAACTCTCCAAGGCCCTCGTCGGAAAATCTTCAAACCTTTCGT
CCGATCCATCTTGCAGGCTACCTCTCGAACGAACTATCGCAAGTCTCTTGGCCGGCCTTGCGCCTTGGCT
ATTGCTTGGCAGCGCCTATCGCCAGGTATTACTCCAATCCCGAATATCCGAGATCGGGATCACCCGAGAG
AAGTTCAACCTACATCCTCAATCCCGATCTATCCGAGATCCGAGGAATATCGAAATCGGGGCGCGCCTGG
CCTCCGCGCCGGGTTTTGGCGCCTCCCGCGGGCGCCCCCCTCGTCACGGCGAGCGCTGCCACGTCAGACG
AAGGGCGCAGGAGCGTCCTGATCCTTCCGCCCGGACGCTCAGGACAGCGGCCCGCTGCTCATAAGACTCG
GCCTTAGAACCCCAGTATCAGCAGAAGGACATTTTAGGACGGGACTTGGGTGACTCTAGGGCACTGGTTT
TCTTTCCAGAGAGCGGAACAGGCGAGGAAAAGTAGTCCCTTCTCGGCGATTCTGCGGAGGGATCTCCGTG
GGGCGGTGAACGCCGATGATTATATAAGGACGCGCCGGGTGTGGCACAGCTAGTTCCGTCGCAGCCGGGA
TTTGGGTCGCGGTTCTTGTTTGTGGATCGCTGTGATCGTCACTTGGTGAGTAGCGGGCTGCTGGGCTGGC
CGGGGCTTTCGTGGCCGCCGGGCCGCTCGGTGGGACGGAAGCGTGTGGAGAGACCGCCAAGGGCTGTAGT
CTGGGTCCGCGAGCAAGGTTGCCCTGAACTGGGGGTTGGGGGGAGCGCAGCAAAATGGCGGCTGTTCCCG
AGTCTTGAATGGAAGACGCTTGTGAGGCGGGCTGTGAGGTCGTTGAAACAAGGTGGGGGGCATGGTGGGC
GGCAAGAACCCAAGGTCTTGAGCCCTTCGCTAATGCGGGAAAGCTCTTATTCGGGTGAGATGGGCTGGGC
ACCATCTGGGGACCCTGACGTGAAGTTTGTCACTGACTGGAGAACTCGGTTTGTCGTCTGTTGCGGGGGC
GGCAGTTATGGCGGTGCCGTTGGGCAGTGCACCCGTACCTTTGGGAGCGCGCGCCCTCGTCGTGTCGTGA
CGTCACCCGTTCTGTTGGCTTATAATGCAGGGTGGGGCCACCAGCCGGTAGGTGTGCGGTAGGCTTTTCT
CCGTCGCAGGACGCAGGGTTCGGGCCTAGGGTAGGCTCTCCTGAATCGACAGGCGCCGGACCTCTGGTGA
GGGGAGGGATAAGTGAGGCGTCAGTTTCTTTGGTCGGTTTTATGTACCTATCTTCTTAAGTAGCTGAAGC
TCCGGTTTTGAACTATGCGCTCGGGGTTGGCGAGTGTGTTTTGTGAAGTTTTTTAGGCACCTTTTGAAAT
GTAATCATTTGGGTCAATATGTAATTTTCAGTGTTAGACTTGTAAATTGTCCGCTAAATTCTGGCCGTTT
TTGGCTTTTTTGTTAGACAACATGGGTAAAAAGCCTGAACTCACCGCGACGTCTGTCGAGAAGTTTCTGA
TCGAAAAGTTCGACAGCGTCTCCGACCTGATGCAGCTCTCGGAGGGCGAAGAATCTCGTGCTTTCAGCTT
CGATGTAGGAGGGCGTGGATATGTCCTGCGGGTAAATAGCTGCGCCGATGGTTTCTACAAAGATCGTTAT
GTTTATCGGCACTTTGCATCCGCCGCGCTCCCGATTCCGGAAGTGCTTGACATTGGGGAGTTCAGCGAGA
GCCTGACCTATTGCATCTCCCGCCGTGCACAGGGTGTCACGTTGCAAGACCTGCCTGAAACCGAACTGCC
CGCTGTTCTGCAGCCGGTCGCGGAGGCAATGGATGCCATCGCTGCCGCCGATCTTAGCCAGACGAGCGGG
TTCGGCCCATTCGGACCGCAAGGAATCGGTCAATACACTACATGGCGTGATTTCATATGCGCGATTGCTG
ATCCCCATGTGTATCACTGGCAAACTGTGATGGACGACACCGTCAGTGCGTCCGTCGCGCAGGCTCTCGA
TGAGCTGATGCTTTGGGCCGAGGACTGCCCCGAAGTCCGGCACCTCGTGCACGCGGATTTCGGCTCCAAC
AATGTCCTGACGGACAATGGCCGCATAACAGCGGTCATTGACTGGAGCGAGGCGATGTTCGGGGATTCCC
AATACGAGGTCGCCAACATCTTCTTCTGGAGGCCGTGGTTGGCTTGTATGGAGCAGCAGACGCGCTACTT
CGAGCGGAGGCATCCGGAGCTTGCAGGATCGCCCCGGCTCCGGGCGTATATGCTCCGCATTGGTCTTGAC
CAACTCTATCAGAGCTTGGTTGACGGCAATTTCGATGATGCAGCTTGGGCGCAGGGTCGATGCGACGCAA
TCGTCCGATCCGGAGCCGGGACTGTCGGGCGTACACAAATCGCCCGCAGAAGCGCCGCCGTCTGGACCGA
TGGCTGTGTAGAAGTACTCGCCGATAGTGGAAACCGACGCCCCAGCACTCGTCCGAGGGCAAAGGAATAA
GCTAGTATGTAAGCCTAGTCTTAGATAATAAAATCGCTATCCATCGAAGATGGATGTGTGTTGGTTTTTT
GTGTGTGTAACGCTAGGCGCGCCTGGTGTACCGAGAACGATCCTCTCAGTGCGAGTCTCGACGATCCATA
TCGTTGCTTGGCAGTCAGCCAGTCGGAATCCAGCTTGGGACCCAGGAAGTCCAATCGTCAGATATTGTAC
TCAAGCCTGGTCACGGCAGCGTACCGATCTGTTTAAACCTAGATATTGATAGTCTGATCGGTCAACGTAT
AATCGAGTCCTAGCTTTTGCAAACATCTATCAAGAGACAGGATCAGCAGGAGGCTTTCGCATGAGTATTC
AACATTTCCGTGTCGCCCTTATTCCCTTTTTTGCGGCATTTTGCCTTCCTGTTTTTGCTCACCCAGAAAC
GCTGGTGAAAGTAAAAGATGCTGAAGATCAGTTGGGTGCGCGAGTGGGTTACATCGAACTGGATCTCAAC
AGCGGTAAGATCCTTGAGAGTTTTCGCCCCGAAGAACGCTTTCCAATGATGAGCACTTTTAAAGTTCTGC
TATGTGGCGCGGTATTATCCCGTATTGACGCCGGGCAAGAGCAACTCGGTCGCCGCATACACTATTCTCA
GAATGACTTGGTTGAGTATTCACCAGTCACAGAAAAGCATCTTACGGATGGCATGACAGTAAGAGAATTA
TGCAGTGCTGCCATAACCATGAGTGATAACACTGCGGCCAACTTACTTCTGACAACGATTGGAGGACCGA
AGGAGCTAACCGCTTTTTTGCACAACATGGGGGATCATGTAACTCGCCTTGATCGTTGGGAACCGGAGCT
GAATGAAGCCATACCAAACGACGAGCGTGACACCACGATGCCTGTAGCAATGGCAACAACCTTGCGTAAA
CTATTAACTGGCGAACTACTTACTCTAGCTTCCCGGCAACAGTTGATAGACTGGATGGAGGCGGATAAAG
TTGCAGGACCACTTCTGCGCTCGGCCCTTCCGGCTGGCTGGTTTATTGCTGATAAATCTGGAGCCGGTGA
GCGTGGGTCTCGCGGTATCATTGCAGCACTGGGGCCAGATGGTAAGCCCTCCCGTATCGTAGTTATCTAC
ACGACGGGGAGTCAGGCAACTATGGATGAACGAAATAGACAGATCGCTGAGATAGGTGCCTCACTGATTA
AGCATTGGTAACCGATTCTAGGTGCATTGGCGCAGAAAAAAATGCCTGATGCGACGCTGCGCGTCTTATA
CTCCCACATATGCCAGATTCAGCAACGGATACGGCTTCCCCAACTTGCCCACTTCCATACGTGTCCTCCT
TACCAGAAATTTATCCTTAAGATCCCGAATCGTTTAAACTCGACTCTGGCTCTATCGAATCTCCGTCGTT
TCGAGCTTACGCGAACAGCCGTGGCGCTCATTTGCTCGTCGGGCATCGAATCTCGTCAGCTATCGTCAGC
TTACCTTTTTGGCAGCGATCGCGGCTCCCGACATCTTGGACCATTAGCTCCACAGGTATCTTCTTCCCTC
TAGTGGTCATAACAGCAGCTTCAGCTACCTCTCAATTCAAAAAACCCCTCAAGACCCGTTTAGAGGCCCC
AAGGGGTTATGCTATCAATCGTTGCGTTACACACACAAAAAACCAACACACATCCATCTTCGATGGATAG
CGATTTTATTATCTAACTGCTGATCGAGTGTAGCCAGATCTAGTAATCAATTACGGGGTCATTAGTTCAT
AGCCCATATATGGAGTTCCGCGTTACATAACTTACGGTAAATGGCCCGCCTGGCTGACCGCCCAACGACC
CCCGCCCATTGACGTCAATAATGACGTATGTTCCCATAGTAACGCCAATAGGGACTTTCCATTGACGTCA
ATGGGTGGAGTATTTACGGTAAACTGCCCACTTGGCAGTACATCAAGTGTATCATATGCCAAGTACGCCC
CCTATTGACGTCAATGACG
Features (pLannotate 1.2.2; 21 found; start..end, strand, type, name):
    168..185     -  promoter       CMV promoter (fragment): human cytomegalovirus (CMV) immediate early promoter
    248..299     +  promoter       CMVd2 promoter: truncated human cytomegalovirus (CMV) immediate early promoter that yields moderately reduced expression relative to the full-length promoter
    374..556     +  CDS            NS6_SARS2: Experimental evidence at protein level: Swiss-Prot protein existence level 1. Disrupts cell nuclear import complex formation by tethering karyopherin alpha 2 and karyopherin beta 1 to the membrane. Retention of import factors at the ER/Golgi membrane leads to a loss of transport into the nucleus. Thereby prevents STAT1 nuclear translocation in response to interferon signaling, thus blocking the expression of interferon stimulated genes (ISGs) that display multiple antiviral activities (PubMed:33097660). Suppresses IFN-beta production possibly by blocking IRF3 nuclear translocation (PubMed:3297
    611..688     +  CDS            MYLK2 (fragment): MYLK2_HUMAN - Experimental evidence at protein level: Swiss-Prot protein existence level 1. Implicated in the level of global muscle contraction and cardiac function. Phosphorylates a specific serine in the N-terminus of a myosin light chain. From Homo sapiens (Human).
    770..1120    +  CDS            spa (fragment): SPA_STAAU - Experimental evidence at protein level: Swiss-Prot protein existence level 1. Plays a role in the inhibition of the host innate and adaptive immune responses. Possesses five immunoglobulin-binding domains that capture both the fragment crystallizable region (Fc region) and the Fab region (part of Ig that identifies antigen) of immunoglobulins (By similarity). In turn, Staphylococcus aureus is protected from phagocytic killing via inhibition of Ig Fc region. In addition, the host elicited B-cell response is prevented due to a decrease of antibody-secreting cell proliferation that en
   1201..1322    -  polyA_signal   SV40 poly(A) signal: SV40 polyadenylation signal
   1345..1414    -  CDS            large T antigen (fragment): large T antigen from SV40 (simian virus 40)
   1437..1483    +  terminator     T7 terminator: transcription terminator for bacteriophage T7 RNA polymerase
   1513..1649    +  terminator     rrnG terminator: transcription terminator from the E. coli ribosomal RNA rrnG operon (Albrechtsen et al., 1991)
   1694..1765    +  misc_feature   3' β-globin insulator: insulator downstream of the human β-globin locus (Farrell et al., 2002)
   1991..2579    -  rep_origin     ori: high-copy-number ColE1/pMB1/pBR322/pUC origin of replication
   2751..2815    -  CDS            bla(M) (fragment): β-lactamase lacking the signal sequence; bla(M); allows cytosolic expression of β-lactamase
   3079..4288    +  promoter       UbC promoter: human ubiquitin C promoter
   4298..5319    +  CDS            HygR (fragment): hygromycin B phosphotransferase confers resistance to hygromycin
   5347..5395    +  polyA_signal   poly(A) signal: synthetic polyadenylation signal
   5661..6521    +  CDS            AmpR: β-lactamase; bla; confers resistance to ampicillin, carbenicillin, and related antibiotics
   6534..6670    +  terminator     rrnG terminator: transcription terminator from the E. coli ribosomal RNA rrnG operon (Albrechtsen et al., 1991)
   6822..6893    +  misc_feature   5' β-globin insulator: insulator upstream of the human β-globin locus (Farrell et al., 2002)
   6898..6944    -  terminator     T7 terminator: transcription terminator for bacteriophage T7 RNA polymerase
   6962..7010    -  polyA_signal   poly(A) signal: synthetic polyadenylation signal
   7091..95      +  enhancer       CMV enhancer (across the origin): human cytomegalovirus immediate early enhancer
