[The description below was written by a language model from this plasmid's Addgene catalogue record and pLannotate feature annotations shown in this document.]
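Description:
pGBW-m4252933 is a mammalian expression plasmid for the wild-type SARS-CoV-2 ORF6 accessory protein, built on a pTwist_CMV_Hygro_6 backbone from which an AarI site was removed. It is propagated in E. coli at high copy from a ColE1/pUC-type origin with ampicillin selection (AmpR). For selection in mammalian cells it carries a hygromycin B phosphotransferase gene driven by the human ubiquitin C promoter and followed by a synthetic poly(A) signal. The sequenced record is about 7.3 kb.

The ORF6 coding sequence sits downstream of the CMV immediate-early enhancer and promoter; the annotation detects the promoter region only as short or truncated CMV matches, while the catalogue simply lists CMV. ORF6 is fused at its C terminus to a backbone-encoded, TEV-cleavable tandem affinity purification (TAP) tag. The feature table is consistent with this. It shows a fragment matching myosin light chain kinase, probably a calmodulin-binding peptide, followed by a fragment of Staphylococcus aureus protein A containing immunoglobulin-binding domains. The TEV site itself is not separately annotated. An SV40 poly(A) signal lies after the fusion, although it is annotated on the opposite strand. The expression unit is flanked by 5' and 3' β-globin insulator elements, and T7 and rrnG transcription terminators help isolate it from neighbouring plasmid elements.

According to the annotation, ORF6 antagonises interferon signalling by tethering karyopherin import factors to ER/Golgi membranes, which blocks STAT1 nuclear translocation. The tagged construct suits transient or hygromycin-selected expression of ORF6 in mammalian cells. The tag design also points to two-step affinity purification and analysis of host binding partners, though the record states only expression as the purpose.
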