Addgene plasmid #153757: pGBW-m4252933
Purpose: Mammalian expression plasmid for SARS-CoV-2 ORF6 protein
Depositing lab: Ginkgo Bioworks & Benjie Chen. Depositing organization: Ginkgo Bioworks.
Backbone
  Vector backbone: pTwist_CMV_Hygro_6 with AarI site removed
  Backbone size w/o insert (bp): 6525
  Vector type: Mammalian Expression
  Selectable markers: Hygromycin
Growth in bacteria
  Bacterial resistance: Ampicillin, 100 μg/mL
  Growth temperature: 37°C
  Growth strain: DH5alpha
  Copy number: High Copy
Gene/Insert
  Gene/Insert name: SARS-CoV-2 ORF6 protein
  Species: Severe acute respiratory syndrome coronavirus 2
  Insert size (bp): 179
  Mutation: wt
  Entrez Gene: ORF6 (a.k.a. GU280_gp06)
  Promoter: CMV
  Tag / fusion protein: Cleavable TEV;TapTag (C terminal on backbone)
  Cloning method: Unknown
Resource information
  A portion of this plasmid was derived from a plasmid made by: GinkgoBioworks
Depositor comments: NCBI reference sequence: 43740572
How to cite: pGBW-m4252933 was a gift from Ginkgo Bioworks & Benjie Chen (Addgene plasmid # 153757 ; http://n2t.net/addgene:153757 ; RRID:Addgene_153757)
